Addgene plasmid #148517: pnYC-NpH-DmeIF4E_31-248_AD
Purpose: Bacterial Expression of DmeIF4E_31-248
Depositing lab: Elisa Izaurralde. Depositing organization: Max Planck Institute for Developmental Biology. Publication: The Structures of eIF4E-eIF4G Complexes Reveal an Extended Interface to Regulate Translation Initiation. Gruner S, Peter D, Weber R, Wohlbold L, Chung MY, Weichenrieder O, Valkov E, Igreja C, Izaurralde E. Mol Cell. 2016 Nov 3;64(3):467-479. doi: 10.1016/j.molcel.2016.09.020. Epub 2016 Oct 20. PubMed 27773676.
Backbone
  Vector backbone: Unknown
  Vector type: Bacterial Expression
Growth in bacteria
  Bacterial resistance: Chloramphenicol, 25 μg/mL
  Growth temperature: 37°C
  Growth strain: DH5alpha
  Copy number: Low Copy
Gene/Insert
  Gene/Insert name: DmeIF4E_31-248
  Species: D. melanogaster (fly)
  Cloning method: Unknown
Terms and licenses: Academic/Nonprofit Terms; Industry Terms: Not Available to Industry
Depositor comments: sequence of isoform C given by NCBI:NM_168333.1 Plasmids from this collection were made available to the research community and donated after the lab closed. Please note that the sequence provided by the depositing laboratory may be theoretical/predicted or based on Sanger sequencing results. There may be discrepancies between sequencing results obtained by Addgene and the depositor sequence. If an Addgene verified sequence is not available, please contact before placing your order to request that our lab fully sequence the plasmid.
How to cite: pnYC-NpH-DmeIF4E_31-248_AD was a gift from Elisa Izaurralde (Addgene plasmid # 148517 ; http://n2t.net/addgene:148517 ; RRID:Addgene_148517)
