[The description below was written by a language model from this plasmid's Addgene catalogue record and pLannotate feature annotations shown in this document.]
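Description:
pnYC-NpH-DmeIF4E_31-248_AD is a 5,057 nt bacterial expression plasmid for producing a truncated form of Drosophila melanogaster eIF4E, the cap-binding translation initiation factor, covering residues 31–248. The depositor notes that numbering follows isoform C. The catalogue lists the backbone as unknown, but the annotated features point to a pACYC-type architecture. It has a p15A origin of replication, a chloramphenicol acetyltransferase gene driven by its own cat promoter as the selectable marker, and several disrupted fragments of a tetracycline resistance gene together with the tet promoter. These fragments appear to be remnants of a marker interrupted by insertion of the expression cassette. Short IS1, RSF ori and resD fragment matches are probably also backbone remnants rather than functional parts. The record lists the plasmid as low copy. The p15A origin is compatible with ColE1-type plasmids, so vectors of this kind can be maintained alongside a second expression plasmid in the same cell.

The payload is a T7 expression cassette: a T7 promoter followed by a lac operator, so transcription depends on T7 RNA polymerase and is repressed by LacI until induction with IPTG, then the phage T7 gene 10 ribosome binding site, the coding region and a T7 terminator. No lacI gene is annotated on the plasmid. Upstream of the eIF4E1 sequence is a short match to a composite His/TEV tag, which, with "NpH" in the name, suggests an N-terminal cleavable histidine tag, though the record does not define it explicitly. The associated publication concerns structures of eIF4E–eIF4G complexes, consistent with use for recombinant protein production for structural and biochemical work.
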