Features (pLannotate 1.2.2; 18 found; start..end, strand, type, name):
    739..834     -  CDS            resD (fragment): REDF_ECOLI - Also known as D. Protein inferred from homology: Swiss-Prot protein existence level 3. Acts as a repressor of transcription and as a site-specific resolvase that cleaves at the RfsF site. From Escherichia coli (strain K12).
    824..881     +  CDS            TcR (fragment): tetracycline efflux protein; tet; confers resistance to tetracycline
    878..971     -  CDS            TcR (fragment): tetracycline efflux protein; tet; confers resistance to tetracycline
   1475..2375    -  CDS            TcR (fragment): tetracycline efflux protein; tet; confers resistance to tetracycline
   2402..2420    +  promoter       T7 promoter: promoter for bacteriophage T7 RNA polymerase
   2421..2445    +  protein_bind   lac operator: The lac repressor binds to the lac operator to inhibit transcription in E. coli. This inhibition can be relieved by adding lactose or isopropyl-β-D-thiogalactopyranoside (IPTG). lac repressor encoded by lacI
   2460..2482    +  RBS            RBS: efficient ribosome binding site from bacteriophage T7 gene 10 (Olins and Rangwala, 1989)
   2501..2517    +  CDS            capTEV™ (fragment): composite tag for in vivo biotinylation, TEV protease cleavage, and 6xHis tagging
   2561..3223    +  CDS            eIF4E1 (fragment): IF4E_DROME - Also known as eIF-4E From Drosophila melanogaster (Fruit fly).
   3246..3295    +  CDS            SET1 (fragment): solubility-enhancement tag derived from T7 phage gene 10B
   3303..3350    +  terminator     T7 terminator: transcription terminator for bacteriophage T7 RNA polymerase
   3373..3477    -  CDS            TcR (fragment): tetracycline efflux protein; tet; confers resistance to tetracycline
   3525..3553    -  promoter       tet promoter: E. coli promoter for tetracycline efflux protein gene
   3665..4210    +  rep_origin     p15A ori: Plasmids containing the medium-copy-number p15A origin of replication can be propagated in E. coli cells that contain a second plasmid with the ColE1 origin.
   4298..4353    +  rep_origin     RSF ori (fragment): Plasmids containing the RSF 1030 origin of replication can be propagated in E. coli cells that contain additional plasmids with compatible origins.
   4472..4615    -  mobile_element IS1 (fragment): prokaryotic transposable element IS1
   4736..4838    +  promoter       cat promoter: promoter of the E. coli cat gene encoding chloramphenicol acetyltransferase
   4839..441     +  CDS            CmR (across the origin): chloramphenicol acetyltransferase; cat; confers resistance to chloramphenicol
>Addgene plasmid #148517 | pnYC-NpH-DmeIF4E_31-248_AD | depositor full sequence | sequence record 290965 | Full Sequence
GGTATGGCAATGAAAGACGGTGAGCTGGTGATATGGGATAGTGTTCACCCTTGTTACACCGTTTTCCATG
AGCAAACTGAAACGTTTTCATCGCTCTGGAGTGAATACCACGACGATTTCCGGCAGTTTCTACACATATA
TTCGCAAGATGTGGCGTGTTACGGTGAAAACCTGGCCTATTTCCCTAAAGGGTTTATTGAGAATATGTTT
TTCGTCTCAGCCAATCCCTGGGTGAGTTTCACCAGTTTTGATTTAAACGTGGCCAATATGGACAACTTCT
TCGCCCCCGTTTTCACCATGGGCAAATATTATACGCAAGGCGACAAGGTGCTGATGCCGCTGGCGATTCA
GGTTCATCATGCCGTCTGTGATGGCTTCCATGTCGGCAGAATGCTTAATGAATTACAACAGTACTGCGAT
GAGTGGCAGGGCGGGGCGTAATTTTTTTAAGGCAGTTATTGGTGCCCTTAAACGCCTGGTGCTACGCCTG
AATAAGTGATAATAAGCGGATGAATGGCAGAAATTCGAAAGCAAATTCGACCCGGTCGTCGGTTCAGGGC
AGGGTCGTTAAATAGCCGCTTATGTCTATTGCTGGTTTACCGGTTTATTGACTACCGGAAGCAGTGTGAC
CGTGTGCTTCTCAAATGCCTGAGGCCAGTTTGCTCAGGCTCTCCCCGTGGAGGTAATAATTGACGATATG
ATCATTTATTCTGCCTCCCAGAGCCTGATAAAAACGGTTAGCGCTTCGTTAATACAGATGTAGGTGTTCC
ACAGGGTAGCCAGCAGCATCCTGCGATGCAGATCCGGAACATAATGGTGCAGGGCGCTTGTTTCGGCGTG
GGTATGGTGGCAGGCCCCGTGGCCGGGGGACTGTTGGGCGCTGCCGGCACCTGTCCTACGAGTTGCATGA
TAAAGAAGACAGTCATAAGTGCGGCGACGATAGTCATGCCCCGCGCCCACCGGAAGGAGCTACCGGACAG
CGGTGCGGACTGTTGTAACTCAGAATAAGAAATGAGGCCGCTCATGGCGTTGACTCTCAGTCATAGTATC
GTGGTATCACCGGTTGGTTCCACTCTCTGTTGCGGGCAACTTCAGCAGCACGTAGGGGACTTCCGCGTTT
CCAGACTTTACGAAACACGGAAACCGAAGACCATTCATGTTGTTGCTCAGGTCGCAGACGTTTTGCAGCA
GCAGTCGCTTCACGTTCGCTCGCGTATCGGTGATTCATTCTGCTAACCAGTAAGGCAACCCCGCCAGCCT
AGCCGGGTCCTCAACGACAGGAGCACGATCATGCGCACCCGTGGCCAGGACCCAACGCTGCCCGAGATGC
GCCGCGTGCGGCTGCTGGAGATGGCGGACGCGATGGATATGTTCTGCCAAGGGTTGGTTTGCGCATTCAC
AGTTCTCCGCAAGAATTGATTGGCTCCAATTCTTGGAGTGGTGAATCCGTTAGCGAGGTGCCGCCGGCTT
CCATTCAGGTCGAGGTGGCCCGGCTCCATGCACCGCGACGCAACGCGGGGAGGCAGACAAGGTATAGGGC
GGCGCCTACAATCCATGCCAACCCGTTCCATGTGCTCGCCGAGGCGGCATAAATCGCCGTGACGATCAGC
GGTCCAGTGATCGAAGTTAGGCTGGTAAGAGCCGCGAGCGATCCTTGAAGCTGTCCCTGATGGTCGTCAT
CTACCTGCCTGGACAGCATGGCCTGCAACGCGGGCATCCCGATGCCGCCGGAAGCGAGAAGAATCATAAT
GGGGAAGGCCATCCAGCCTCGCGTCGCGAACGCCAGCAAGACGTAGCCCAGCGCGTCGGCCGCCATGCCG
GCGATAATGGCCTGCTTCTCGCCGAAACGTTTGGTGGCGGGACCAGTGACGAAGGCTTGAGCGAGGGCGT
GCAAGATTCCGAATACCGCAAGCGACAGGCCGATCATCGTCGCGCTCCAGCGAAAGCGGTCCTCGCCGAA
AATGACCCAGAGCGCTGCCGGCACCTGTCCTACGAGTTGCATGATAAAGAAGACAGTCATAAGTGCGGCG
ACGATAGTCATGCCCCGCGCCCACCGGAAGGAGCTGACTGGGTTGAAGGCTCTCAAGGGCATCGGTCGAC
GCTCTCCCTTATGCGACTCCTGCATTAGGAAGCAGCCCAGTAGTAGGTTGAGGCCGTTGAGCACCGCCGC
CGCAAGGAATGGTGCATGCAAGGAGATGGCGCCCAACAGTCCCCCGGCCACGGGGCCTGCCACCATACCC
ACGCCGAAACAAGCGCTCATGAGCCCGAAGTGGCGAGCCCGATCTTCCCCATCGGTGATGTCGGCGATAT
AGGCGCCAGCAACCGCACCTGTGGCGCCGGTGATGCCGGCCACGATGCGTCCGGCGTAGAGGATCAGACT
AAGATCTCGATCCCGCGAAATTAATACGACTCACTATAGGGGAATTGTGAGCGGATAACAATTCCCCACT
AGTAATAATTTTGTTTAACTTTAAGAAGGAGATATACCATGGGCAGCAGCCATCATCATCATCATCACAG
CAGCGGTACCGGCAGCGGCCTGGAAGTTCTGTTCCAGGGGCCCCATATGGCTAAGGATGTCAAGCCCAAG
GAGGACCCACAGGAGACTGGTGAACCAGCAGGCAACACTGCAACCACTACTGCTCCTGCCGGCGACGATG
CTGTGCGCACCGAGCATTTATACAAACACCCGCTCATGAATGTCTGGACGCTGTGGTACCTTGAAAACGA
TCGGTCCAAGTCCTGGGAGGACATGCAAAACGAGATCACCAGCTTCGATACCGTCGAGGACTTCTGGAGC
CTATACAACCACATCAAGCCCCCATCAGAGATCAAGCTGGGTAGTGACTACTCGCTATTCAAGAAGAACA
TTCGTCCCATGTGGGAGGATGCAGCCAACAAACAGGGCGGTCGTTGGGTCATTACCCTTAACAAAAGCTC
CAAGACCGATCTGGATAACCTATGGCTCGATGTGCTGCTCTGCCTGATTGGTGAGGCCTTCGATCACTCT
GATCAGATCTGCGGCGCTGTTATAAACATTCGCGGCAAGAGCAACAAGATATCCATCTGGACTGCCGACG
GAAACAACGAGGAAGCTGCCCTTGAGATTGGTCACAAGCTGCGCGATGCCCTGCGTCTGGGACGCAACAA
CTCGCTGCAGTATCAGTTGCACAAGGACACGATGGTCAAGCAGGGCTCCAACGTGAAATCGATCTACACT
TTGTAGGCTAGCCCTAGGAGATCCGGCTGCTAACAAAGCCCGAAAGGAAGCTGAGTTGGCTGCTGCCACC
GCTGAGCAATAACTAGCATAACCCCTTGGGGCCTCTAAACGGGTCTTGAGGGGTTTTTTGCTGAAAGGAG
GAACTATATCCGGATATCCCGCAAGAGGCCCGGCAGTACCGGCATAACCAAGCCTATGCCTACAGCATCC
AGGGTGACGGTGCCGAGGATGACGATGAGCGCATTGTTAGATTTCATACACGGTGCCTGACTGCGTTAGC
AATTTAACTGTGATAAACTACCGCATTAAAGCTTATCGATGATAAGCTGTCAAACATGAGAATTACAACT
TATATCGTATGGGGCTGACTTCAGGTGCTACATTTGAAGAGATAAATTGCACTGAAATCAAGAAATATTT
TATCTGATTAATAAGATGATCTTCTTGAGATCGTTTTGGTCTGCGCGTAATCTCTTGCTCTGAAAACGAA
AAAACCGCCTTGCAGGGCGGTTTTTCGAAGGTTCTCTGAGCTACCAACTCTTTGAACCGAGGTAACTGGC
TTGGAGGAGCGCAGTCACCAAAACTTGTCCTTTCAGTTTAGCCTTAACCGGCGCATGACTTCAAGACTAA
CTCCTCTAAATCAATTACCAGTGGCTGCTGCCAGTGGTGCTTTTGCATGTCTTTCCGGGTTGGACTCAAG
ACGATAGTTACCGGATAAGGCGCAGCGGTCGGACTGAACGGGGGGTTCGTGCATACAGTCCAGCTTGGAG
CGAACTGCCTACCCGGAACTGAGTGTCAGGCGTGGAATGAGACAAACGCGGCCATAACAGCGGAATGACA
CCGGTAAACCGAAAGGCAGGAACAGGAGAGCGCACGAGGGAGCCGCCAGGGGGAAACGCCTGGTATCTTT
ATAGTCCTGTCGGGTTTCGCCACCACTGATTTGAGCGTCAGATTTCGTGATGCTTGTCAGGGGGGCGGAG
CCTATGGAAAAACGGCTTTGCCGCGGCCCTCTCACTTCCCTGTTAAGTATCTTCCTGGCATCTTCCAGGA
AATCTCCGCCCCGTTCGTAAGCCATTTCCGCTCGCCGCAGTCGAACGACCGAGCGTAGCGAGTCAGTGAG
CGAGGAAGCGGAATATATCCTGTATCACATATTCTGCTGACGCACCGGTGCAGCCTTTTTTCTCCTGCCA
CATGAAGCACTTCACTGACACCCTCATCAGTGCCAACATAGTAAGCCAGTATACACTCCCCTAGCGCTGA
TGTCCGGCGGTGCTTTTGCCGTTACGCACCACCCCGTCAGTAGCTGAACAGGAGGGACAGCTGATAGAAA
CAGAAGCCACTGGAGCACCTCAAAAACACCATCATACACTAAATCAGTAAGTTGGCAGCATCACCCGACG
CACTTTGCGCCGAATAAATACCTGTGACGGAAGATCACTTCGCAGAATAAATAAATCCTGGTGTCCCTGT
TGATACCGGGAAGCCCTGGGCCAACTTTTGGCGAAAATGAGACGTTGATCGGCACGTAAGAGGTTCCAAC
TTTCACCATAATGAAATAAGATCACTACCGGGCGTATTTTTTGAGTTATCGAGATTTTCAGGAGCTAAGG
AAGCTAAAATGGAGAAAAAAATCACTGGATATACCACCGTTGATATATCCCAATGGCATCGTAAAGAACA
TTTTGAGGCATTTCAGTCAGTTGCTCAATGTACCTATAACCAGACCGTTCAGCTGGATATTACGGCCTTT
TTAAAGACCGTAAAGAAAAATAAGCACAAGTTTTATCCGGCCTTTATTCACATTCTTGCCCGCCTGATGA
ATGCTCATCCGGAATTC
